Addgene plasmid #133517: pAV0710
Purpose: Expression of mCherry tagged beta-tubulin to monitor microtubules
Depositing lab: Sophie Martin. Depositing organization: Universite de Lausanne (UNIL). Publication: A toolbox of stable integration vectors in the fission yeast Schizosaccharomyces pombe. Vjestica A, Marek M, Nkosi PJ, Merlini L, Liu G, Berard M, Billault-Chaumartin I, Martin SG. J Cell Sci. 2020 Jan 8;133(1). pii: jcs.240754. doi: 10.1242/jcs.240754. PubMed 31801797.
Backbone
  Vector backbone: pAde6PmeI(pAV0356)
  Vector type: Yeast Expression
Growth in bacteria
  Bacterial resistance: Ampicillin, 100 μg/mL
  Growth temperature: 37°C
  Growth strain: DH5alpha
  Copy number: High Copy
Gene/Insert
  Gene/Insert name: pAde6(PmeI)-p(atb2)-mCherry-atb2-terminator(atb2)-hphMX
  Species: S. pombe (fission yeast)
  Cloning method: Unknown
Terms and licenses: Academic/Nonprofit Terms; Industry Terms: Not Available to Industry
Depositor comments: Please see the Resource Information section for an annotated Genbank file.
How to cite: pAV0710 was a gift from Sophie Martin (Addgene plasmid # 133517 ; http://n2t.net/addgene:133517 ; RRID:Addgene_133517)
