[The description below was written by a language model from this plasmid's Addgene catalogue record and pLannotate feature annotations shown in this document.]
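Description:
pAV0710 is a fission yeast (Schizosaccharomyces pombe) expression plasmid of about 10.6 kb built on the pAde6PmeI (pAV0356) backbone, one of a toolbox of stable single-copy integration vectors. In E. coli it is maintained through a high-copy ColE1/pUC-type origin and selected with ampicillin via the AmpR (β-lactamase) cassette. Bluescript-style remnants are also annotated, including an f1 origin, lacZα and lacI fragments, the lac promoter/operator, and flanking T7 and T3 promoters. No yeast replication origin is annotated, which fits a design that relies on chromosomal integration. The backbone carries the S. pombe ade6 coding sequence together with a fragment of the neighbouring vtc4 gene. These provide homology to the ade6 locus, and the backbone name suggests that PmeI linearisation is used to target the construct there, although the record does not map the site.

The payload, according to the insert name, is the atb2 promoter driving mCherry fused to the N-terminus of atb2, followed by the atb2 terminator. The feature table shows the mCherry coding sequence immediately upstream of the tubulin coding sequence, but the promoter and terminator themselves are not annotated. The catalogue purpose calls the tagged protein beta-tubulin, whereas the annotation identifies atb2 (also known as tub1 or alp2) as the S. pombe alpha-tubulin 2 protein. Downstream lies an hphMX6 cassette ending in the Ashbya gossypii TEF terminator, which confers hygromycin resistance for selecting yeast transformants. The construct is used to label microtubules in red for live-cell fluorescence imaging of the fission yeast cytoskeleton, with expression under the gene's native regulatory sequences.
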