Features (pLannotate 1.2.2; 20 found; start..end, strand, type, name):
    137..186     +  misc_feature   bom (fragment): basis of mobility region from pBR322
    466..567     -  CDS            vtc4 (fragment): VTC4_SCHPO - Experimental evidence at protein level: Swiss-Prot protein existence level 1. Component of the vacuolar transporter chaperone (VTC) complex, which plays a role in vacuolar membrane fusion. From Schizosaccharomyces pombe (strain 972 / ATCC 24843) (Fission yeast).
    837..2492    +  CDS            ade6: PUR6_SCHPO - Also known as min1. Protein inferred from homology: Swiss-Prot protein existence level 3. From Schizosaccharomyces pombe (strain 972 / ATCC 24843) (Fission yeast).
   2648..2696    +  misc_feature   bom (fragment): basis of mobility region from pBR322
   2724..3152    -  rep_origin     f1 ori (sequence partly withheld): f1 bacteriophage origin of replication; arrow indicates direction of (+) strand synthesis
   3156..3311    -  CDS            lacZα (fragment): LacZα fragment of β-galactosidase; lacZ fragment
   3319..3337    +  promoter       T7 promoter: promoter for bacteriophage T7 RNA polymerase
   4014..4721    +  CDS            mCherry: mCherry is a basic (constitutively fluorescent) red fluorescent protein published in 2004, derived from Discosoma sp.. It is reported to be a very rapidly-maturing monomer with low acid sensitivity.
   4728..6074    +  CDS            tub1: TBA2_SCHPO - Also known as alp2, atb2. Experimental evidence at protein level: Swiss-Prot protein existence level 1. Tubulin is the major constituent of microtubules. It binds two moles of GTP, one at an exchangeable site on the beta chain and one at a non-exchangeable site on the alpha chain. From Schizosaccharomyces pombe (strain 972 / ATCC 24843) (Fission yeast).
   6683..8258    +  gene           hphMX6: yeast selectable marker conferring hygromycin resistance
   8061..8258    +  terminator     TEF terminator: Ashbya gossypii TEF terminator
   8320..8338    -  promoter       T3 promoter: promoter for bacteriophage T3 RNA polymerase
   8383..8399    -  protein_bind   lac operator: The lac repressor binds to the lac operator to inhibit transcription in E. coli. This inhibition can be relieved by adding lactose or isopropyl-β-D-thiogalactopyranoside (IPTG). lac repressor encoded by lacI
   8407..8437    -  promoter       lac promoter: promoter for the E. coli lac operon
   8452..8473    -  protein_bind   CAP binding site: CAP binding activates transcription in the presence of cAMP. E. coli catabolite activator protein
   8486..8578    -  CDS            lacI (fragment): lac repressor; lacI; The lac repressor binds to the lac operator to inhibit transcription in E. coli. This inhibition can be relieved by adding lactose or isopropyl-β-D-thiogalactopyranoside (IPTG).
   8761..9349    -  rep_origin     ori: high-copy-number ColE1/pMB1/pBR322/pUC origin of replication
   9520..10380   -  CDS            AmpR: β-lactamase; bla; confers resistance to ampicillin, carbenicillin, and related antibiotics
  10381..10485   -  promoter       AmpR promoter: bla
  10580..35      +  CDS            rop (fragment) (across the origin): Rop protein, which maintains plasmids at low copy number; rop
>Addgene plasmid #133517 | pAV0710 | addgene full sequence | sequence record 263692 | Addgene NGS Result
TCGCGCGTTTCGGTGATGACGGTGAAAACCTCTGACACATGCAGCTCCCGGAGACGGTCACAGCTTGTCT
GTAAGCGGATGCCGGGAGCAGACAAGCCCGTCAGGGCGCGTCAGCGGGTGTTGGCGGGTGTCGGGGCTGG
CTTAACTATGCGGCATCAGAGCAGATTGTACTGAGAGTGCACCATAACCGGGAGAATCCTGAATAATGTG
CTGTGAAGCAGTTGAAAGAAAATTAAAGAACCCAATATAATATGCTATAAAGCAATCAAAAAATAATAGT
AAGAAACCCAAATAAAACCCCGTTGACCATGTTCCCAATTAAATTAACGCATATTAATGCAAAAAATGCA
ATATTAAGACTAGTTATTAAACCGATAATTAGTCTTCAATTATTAAAAGATGTAGTTGATTTGTATTATC
TTTCAATTGCTAATTCTAAATATATTGGAGAATTCAATGAGTTTATGCATTGAAGTTTAAGATAACATTG
GCGCTGATTGCAGCAAAAGTAATCACGCATATAGCTGTAGGACCAAAACGATCATCATATCGGACCGCAT
TATGTTTAAACGTTGCTTTATATATGGATAACGACATATACATTTATTTCTTGAAAAAATAGCAAAGCTA
TATTGATTTTAGCGTATGCTGCTTTAAAGTTGCATTTCACAATGCTTGGAAATGTAACGATGACAGAATT
AATACGATGCAAAACTCAAATAATAAACTGCGCACTAACTCACTACAATAAACAACTTTGAAAAAAAGAT
TCGTTTTTTCAACATTTACCATCTCATTAAGCTGAGCTGCCAAGGTATATACATACTTCATCGAATATGA
GCGAAAAACAGGTTGTAGGGATCCTTGGAGGTGGTCAATTGGGCCGAATGATGGTAGAGGCAGCCCATCG
CTTAAACATCAAATGCATCATCTTGGATGCAGCAAATTCTCCTGCCAAACAAATTGATGGAGGACGTGAG
CACATTGATGCATCATTTACTGACCCCGATGCAATTGTTGAACTGTCTAAGAAGTGCACGTTATTAACAA
CTGAAATTGAGCATATTAACACTGATGCCTTGGCAGCCGTTACGAAATCTGTTGCTGTTGAACCCTCTCC
TGCAACTCTGCGATGCATTCAAGACAAATATCTTCAAAAACAGCATTTACAGGTTTTTAAGATTGCACTT
CCTGAATTTTGCGATGCACCTGACCAGGAAAGTGTTGAAAAAGCAGGCCAAGAGTTTGGTTATCCTTTTG
TACTGAAAAGTAAAACATTGGCTTACGACGGTCGTGGAAATTACGTTGTTCATCAACCATCTGAGATTCC
TACTGCCATCAAAGCACTTGGTGATCGTCCGCTTTATGTTGAAAAGTTCGTTCCTTTCTCCATGGAAATT
GCAGTGATGGTAGTACGCAGTTTAGACGGAAAAGTTTATGCTTATCCTACAACTGAGACCATTCAAAAGG
ATAATGTTTGTCATTTAGTATATGCCCCTGCTCGTCTTCCCTTCTCAATTCAACAGCGTGCTCAAACCCT
TGCCATGGATGCGGTGCGCACTTTTGAAGGCGCTGGTATATATGGTGTAGAGATGTTTGTTTTGCAAGAT
GGTGAGACCATTTTACTCAACGAAATTGCTCCTCGGCCTCACAATTCAGGTCACTACACCATTGAAGCTT
GCCCAACTTCTCAGTTTGAAGCTCACTTACGGGCCATATGTGGTCTTCCTTTCAGCGAAATCAACACCCA
ACTCTCGACTTCCACAACTCATGCGTTGATGGTAAATATTTTAGGTACTGATGATCCTGATTATGTTTCA
AAGATCGCTAAACGTTCTCTGTCCATTCCCGGTGCAACTTTGCATCTTTATGGTAAAGCTGAATCTAGAA
AGGGTCGCAAGATGGGACACGTTACCATCATTTCTGATTCACCTCAAGAATGTGAACGTAGGTATCAGAT
GCTTCTTGACGTCAAAGATCCTGTCGAATCACCTGTTGTTGGTATTATCATGGGTTCGGATTCTGATTTA
AGCAAGATGAAAGATGCTGCCGTCATTTTAGATGAATTCAAGGTGCCTTACGAACTTACTATTGTTTCAG
CTCACCGCACACCAGATCGCATGGTTACTTATGCTCGTACCGCAGCTTCAAGAGGGTTGCGTGTGATTAT
TGCTGGTGCTGGTGGTGCCGCTCATTTGCCTGGTATGGTTGCTGCAATGACACCTCTTCCAGTAATCGGC
GTTCCTGTAAAAGGAAGCACTCTTGACGGAGTTGACTCTCTTCACTCTATTGTTCAGATGCCTCGAGGTG
TCCCTGTCGCCACTGTTGCTATCAATAATAGCCAAAATGCCGGTATTTTAGCCTGTCGTATACTTGCTAC
ATTTCAACCCTCCCTTTTGGCTGCTATGGAGAGCTTTATGGACAATATGAAAGAGATTGTTTTAGAAAAG
GCTGATAAATTAGAAAAAGTTGGTTGGAAAAATTATTCTGCATAGGCGACCATAGACATAACTGTTAAAT
GATTTTGCTTGCTTTTTGTTTTAAATAATATTTTATTTTGAAATTCTAGATTGTAAAATGTATTCTAAAA
AGTGATTAAAAATTAAAAATAAAAACCCCCCGAATAATGTGCTGCGACGCAGCTAGGGCGGTGTGAAATA
CCGCACAGATGCGTAAGGAGAAAATACCGCATCAGGAAATTGTAAGCGTTAATATTTTGTTAAAATTCGC
GTTAAATTTTTGTTAAATCAGCTCATTTTTTAACCAATAGGCCGAAATCGGCAAAATCCCTTATAAATCA
AAAGAATAGACCGAGATAGGGT
[37 nt withheld, positions 2823-2859]
AAAGAACGTGGACTCCAACGTCAAAGG
[49 nt withheld, positions 2887-2935]
T
[91 nt withheld, positions 2937-3027]
G
[124 nt withheld, positions 3029-3152]
CCATTCGCCATTCAGGCTGCGCAACTGTTGGGAAGGGCGATCGGTGCGGGCCTCTTCGCTATTACGCCAG
CTGGCGAAAGGGGGATGTGCTGCAAGGCGATTAAGTTGGGTAACGCCAGGGTTTTCCCAGTCACGACGTT
GTAAAACGACGGCCAGTGAGCGCGCGTAATACGACTCACTATAGGGCGAATTGGGTACCGGGCCCAAATA
AATCAAAACTTTTTCCGCGTAACTCTAGTATAAGCCGGAACAAGGCTAAGAAACAAATAAATGCAACGTT
TTTATATTTCGATCTATCAAATCCTCAATTACGGAAGGGCAATTAGTAGCGACACAAGAGATATACGCTG
CTGACAAGTTTTTCGTCGTAATAAAAGAGCTTTTGAAGAGAAAAAAATTACGGCGGAGCGTTGCAATTCG
TTATATATAATGTGCTATGCATAAACTCTACTTTTGCTAGGAATTCTCCTTGCCCTTATGTAATATTTTA
TATACTTTTAAAAAGATTTACATGAGGATATACCTGTTCTATAAAGGAGCACATGTTGAGTTTTAATGGA
AATTTACCAATCCAATCTTTCACTTACAAATTGAGAAAATAAAAGGTGAAATTGATGAAGATCCTAATCT
TTTTATGATTAGAAAGCTTAAAACACCTGACTGAGTAAGCTTCTTTTTGCAAGCAATGCATTATTTTAAT
GTCTATTTACATGTTTAGCATACTTCCTTCCGTATCATCAATAAATATCGTTAGACTTCTTTATTAAGGA
ATTGTTTTGATTAAGTGTACACCGCACTTCACTACAAACCAAACACCAAAAACCTCGTAGAAACCCTGGA
AAGACGTTCGAATTAATTAAAATGGTGAGCAAGGGCGAGGAGGATAACATGGCCATCATCAAGGAGTTCA
TGCGCTTCAAGGTGCACATGGAGGGCTCCGTGAACGGCCACGAGTTCGAGATCGAGGGCGAGGGCGAGGG
CCGCCCCTACGAGGGCACCCAGACCGCCAAGCTGAAGGTGACCAAGGGTGGCCCCCTGCCCTTCGCCTGG
GACATCCTGTCCCCTCAGTTCATGTACGGCTCCAAGGCCTACGTGAAGCACCCCGCCGACATCCCCGACT
ACTTGAAGCTGTCCTTCCCCGAGGGCTTCAAGTGGGAGCGCGTGATGAACTTCGAGGACGGCGGCGTGGT
GACCGTGACCCAGGACTCCTCCCTGCAGGACGGCGAGTTCATCTACAAGGTGAAGCTGCGCGGCACCAAC
TTCCCCTCCGACGGCCCCGTAATGCAGAAGAAGACCATGGGCTGGGAGGCCTCCTCCGAGCGGATGTACC
CCGAGGACGGCGCCCTGAAGGGCGAGATCAAGCAGAGGCTGAAGCTGAAGGACGGCGGCCACTACGACGC
TGAGGTCAAGACCACCTACAAGGCCAAGAAGCCCGTGCAGCTGCCCGGCGCCTACAACGTCAACATCAAG
TTGGACATCACCTCCCACAACGAGGACTACACCATCGTGGAACAGTACGAACGCGCCGAGGGCCGCCACT
CCACCGGCGGCATGGACGAGCTGTACAAGGTCGACATGAGAGAGATCATTTCCATTCACGTTGGCCAAGC
AGGAACTCAAATCGGAAATGCTTGTTGGGAACTGTATTGTTTAGAACATGGTATTCAACCAAATGGTTAC
ATGAATCCTGAGACTGCATCCCAAAATAGTGATGGCGGGTTTTCTACTTTTTTCTCAGAAACTGGTCAAG
GAAAATACGTTCCTAGAAGTATTTATGTAGATCTTGAACCGAATGTGATCGACCAAGTTCGTACTGGCCC
ATACCGTGATCTTTTCCATCCAGAGCAATTAATTACGGGCAAGGAAGATGCATCAAACAATTATGCTCGT
GGTCACTACACTGTTGGAAAAGAGCTGGTTGATGAAGTAACTGACAAGATTCGTCGTATTGCCGATAATT
GCTCCGGCCTTCAGGGCTTTCTCGTCTTCCATTCGTTTGGAGGTGGTACCGGTTCAGGCTTTGGTGCCCT
TTTACTTGAACGCTTGGCCATGGAATACACGAAAAAATCAAAGCTTCAATTTTCTGTGTATCCGGCTCCT
CAAGTTAGTACTTCTGTAGTTGAACCTTATAACTCCGTTTTGACTACCCATGCTACGTTGGACCTTGCTG
ACTGTACATTTATGGTTGACAACGAATCGTGCTATGATATTTGCCGTAGAAACTTAGATATTGAGCGTCC
TTCCTATGAGAATCTCAATAGATTGATCGCTCAGGTTGTTTCTTCCATCACCGCCTCTCTTCGCTTCGAG
GGCAGCTTGAATGTTGATTTGGCAGAATTCCAAACGAATTTGGTACCTTATCCTCGTATTCATTTCCCTC
TCGTCACTTATGCACCAATTGTTAGTGCCGCCAAGGCCTTCCATGAATCTAACAGCGTTCAAGAAATCAC
CAATCAATGTTTTGAACCCTACAACCAAATGGTTAAATGTGATCCTCGTGCCGGTCGCTACATGGCAACG
TGTTTGCTGTATCGTGGTGATGTTATCCCTCGCGATGTTCAAGCTGCTGTAACGACCATTAAGGCCAAGC
GTACAATTCAGTTCGTTGACTGGTGTCCTACTGGATTCAAAATCGGTATTTGTGATCGTCCACCCCAACA
CATTGAAGGTAGTGAAATTGCTAAGGTTGACCGTGCCGTCTGTATGCTCTCCAATACTACCTCTATTGCG
GAGGCTTGGTCAAGGCTCGATCACAAATTTGATCTCATGTATAGCAAGCGTGCTTTTGTTCATTGGTATG
TTGGTGAAGGTATGGAAGAAGGCGAGTTTTCTGAAGCTCGTGAGGATCTTGCTGCTCTTGAACGCGATTA
TGAGGAAGTTGGTCAAGATTCGATGGAAGTCGATTACATGGAAGAAGAGTACTAAAGAATTTCGTTTATA
TGCTTTAAAGATTTTCATTTAATAACCTTCTTTTATACGTATTATATTTTTTTTTTACTTTTTCTCAATC
TCTCTCACACTCTCTACATGACATATACAAAATTGCTAATACTACTTTTCTTTTACCTTACAAATGTTGC
AATCGGTGAACGCTGTCAAAGTTTATTCACAATAACTAGAAGTATAAATTTTCTTTTGACATTCCCATGC
AACTATGCATTCCATTCCTTTACGTGTCTTTCTTTCTGGTTGCATCGTCATTAGATTAAACTTGTGCTAT
TATGGTTGCAACCACTTGTTTACTGCACTCTTTTTTGGTTCTACAGCTTTCCCCGATTAGTTTACATTTT
CAATACCCATATTTTTTTATCCTATTAGATATCCGTAAACTGTTTTGAAACTAATTTCTCTTCCGAGTCG
TGTTAAGAATAGAAATAGCCGTTTAACACTTGCGTAAGCATATACTTTCTGTTTGTAAAGCTTGGGGATA
TTTAATTGGAATTTTTTGTATATAATAATTGTGAGATTGCTAAACGAAATAATGTGAGCTCGTTTAGCTT
GCCTCGTCCCCGCCGGGTCACCCGGCCAGCGACATGGAGGCCCAGAATACCCTCCTTGACAGTCTTGACG
TGCGCAGCTCAGGGGCATGATGTGACTGTCGCCCGTACATTTAGCCCATACATCCCCATGTATAATCATT
TGCATCCATACATTTTGATGGCCGCACGGCGCGAAGCAAAAATTACGGCTCCTCGCTGCGGACCTGCGAG
CAGGGAAACGCTCCCCTCACAGACGCGTTGAATTGTCCCCACGCCGCGCCCCTGTAGAGAAATATAAAAG
GTTAGGATTTGCCACTGAGGTTCTTCTTTCATATACTTCCTTTTAAAATCTTGCTAGGATACAGTTCTCA
CATCACATCCGAACATAAACAACCATGGGTAAAAAGCCTGAACTCACCGCGACGTCTGTCGAGAAGTTTC
TGATCGAAAAGTTCGACAGCGTCTCCGACCTGATGCGGCTCTCGGAGGGCGAAGAATCTCGTGCTTTCAG
CTTCGATGTAGGAGGGCGTGGATATGTCCTGCGGGTAAATAGCTGCGCCGATGGTTTCTACAAAGATCGT
TATGTTTATCGGCACTTTGCATCGGCCGCGCTCCCGATTCCGGAAGTGCTTGACATTGGGGAATTCAGCG
AGAGCCTGACCTATTGCATCTCCCGCCGTGCACAGGGTGTCACGTTGCAAGACCTGCCTGAAACCGAACT
GCCCGCTGTTCTGCAGCCGGTCGCGGAGGCCATGGATGCGATCGCTGCGGCCGATCTTAGCCAGACGAGC
GGGTTCGGCCCATTCGGACCGCAAGGAATCGGTCAATACACTACATGGCGTGATTTCATATGCGCGATTG
CTGATCCCCATGTGTATCACTGGCAAACTGTGATGGACGACACCGTCGGTGCGTCCGTCGCGCAGGCTCT
CGATGAGCTGATGCTTTGGGCCGAGGACTGCCCCGAAGTCCGGCACCTCGTGCACGCGGATTTCGGCTCC
AACAATGTCCTGACGGACAATGGCCGCATAACAGCGGTCATTGACTGGAGCGAGGCGATGTTCGGGGATT
CCCAATACGAGGTCGCCAACATCTTCTTCTGGAGGCCGTGGTTGGCTTGTATGGAGCAGCAGACGCGCTA
CTTCGAGCGGAGGCATCCGGAGCTTGCAGGATCGCCGCGGCTCCGGGCGTATATGCTCCGCATTGGTCTT
GACCAACTCTATCAGAGCTTGGTTGACGGCAATTTCGATGATGCAGCTTGGGCGCAGGGTCGATGCGACG
CAATCGTCCGATCCGGAGCCGGGACTGTCGGGCGTACACAAATCGCCCGCAGAAGCGCGGCCGTCTGGAC
CGATGGCTGTGTAGAAGTACTCGCCGATAGTGGAAACCGACGCCCCAGCACTCGTCCGAGGGCAAAGGAA
TAATCAGTACTGACAATAAAAAGATTCTTGTTTTCAAGAACTTGTCATTTGTATAGTTTTTTTATATTGT
AGTTGTTCTATTTTAATCAAATGTTAGCGTGATTTATATTTTTTTTCGCCTCGACATCATCTGCCCAGAT
GCGAAGTTAAGTGCGCAGAAAGTAATATCATGCGTCAATCGTATGTGAATGCTGGTCGCTATACTGCTGT
CGATTCGATACTAACGCCGCCATCCACCTGCAGGTAATCACGTGCCAGCTTTTGTTCCCTTTAGTGAGGG
TTAATTGCGCGCTTGGCGTAATCATGGTCATAGCTGTTTCCTGTGTGAAATTGTTATCCGCTCACAATTC
CACACAACATACGAGCCGGAAGCATAAAGTGTAAAGCCTGGGGTGCCTAATGAGTGAGCTAACTCACATT
AATTGCGTTGCGCTCACTGCCCGCTTTCCAGTCGGGAAACCTGTCGTGCCAGCTGCATTAATGAATCGGC
CAACGCGCGGGGAGAGGCGGTTTGCGTATTGGGCGCTCTTCCGCTTCCTCGCTCACTGACTCGCTGCGCT
CGGTCGTTCGGCTGCGGCGAGCGGTATCAGCTCACTCAAAGGCGGTAATACGGTTATCCACAGAATCAGG
GGATAACGCAGGAAAGAACATGTGAGCAAAAGGCCAGCAAAAGGCCAGGAACCGTAAAAAGGCCGCGTTG
CTGGCGTTTTTCCATAGGCTCCGCCCCCCTGACGAGCATCACAAAAATCGACGCTCAAGTCAGAGGTGGC
GAAACCCGACAGGACTATAAAGATACCAGGCGTTTCCCCCTGGAAGCTCCCTCGTGCGCTCTCCTGTTCC
GACCCTGCCGCTTACCGGATACCTGTCCGCCTTTCTCCCTTCGGGAAGCGTGGCGCTTTCTCATAGCTCA
CGCTGTAGGTATCTCAGTTCGGTGTAGGTCGTTCGCTCCAAGCTGGGCTGTGTGCACGAACCCCCCGTTC
AGCCCGACCGCTGCGCCTTATCCGGTAACTATCGTCTTGAGTCCAACCCGGTAAGACACGACTTATCGCC
ACTGGCAGCAGCCACTGGTAACAGGATTAGCAGAGCGAGGTATGTAGGCGGTGCTACAGAGTTCTTGAAG
TGGTGGCCTAACTACGGCTACACTAGAAGAACAGTATTTGGTATCTGCGCTCTGCTGAAGCCAGTTACCT
TCGGAAAAAGAGTTGGTAGCTCTTGATCCGGCAAACAAACCACCGCTGGTAGCGGTGGTTTTTTTGTTTG
CAAGCAGCAGATTACGCGCAGAAAAAAAGGATCTCAAGAAGATCCTTTGATCTTTTCTACGGGGTCTGAC
GCTCAGTGGAACGAAAACTCACGTTAAGGGATTTTGGTCATGAGATTATCAAAAAGGATCTTCACCTAGA
TCCTTTTAAATTAAAAATGAAGTTTTAAATCAATCTAAAGTATATATGAGTAAACTTGGTCTGACAGTTA
CCAATGCTTAATCAGTGAGGCACCTATCTCAGCGATCTGTCTATTTCGTTCATCCATAGTTGCCTGACTC
CCCGTCGTGTAGATAACTACGATACGGGAGGGCTTACCATCTGGCCCCAGTGCTGCAATGATACCGCGAG
ACCCACGCTCACCGGCTCCAGATTTATCAGCAATAAACCAGCCAGCCGGAAGGGCCGAGCGCAGAAGTGG
TCCTGCAACTTTATCCGCCTCCATCCAGTCTATTAATTGTTGCCGGGAAGCTAGAGTAAGTAGTTCGCCA
GTTAATAGTTTGCGCAACGTTGTTGCCATTGCTACAGGCATCGTGGTGTCACGCTCGTCGTTTGGTATGG
CTTCATTCAGCTCCGGTTCCCAACGATCAAGGCGAGTTACATGATCCCCCATGTTGTGCAAAAAAGCGGT
TAGCTCCTTCGGTCCTCCGATCGTTGTCAGAAGTAAGTTGGCCGCAGTGTTATCACTCATGGTTATGGCA
GCACTGCATAATTCTCTTACTGTCATGCCATCCGTAAGATGCTTTTCTGTGACTGGTGAGTACTCAACCA
AGTCATTCTGAGAATAGTGTATGCGGCGACCGAGTTGCTCTTGCCCGGCGTCAATACGGGATAATACCGC
GCCACATAGCAGAACTTTAAAAGTGCTCATCATTGGAAAACGTTCTTCGGGGCGAAAACTCTCAAGGATC
TTACCGCTGTTGAGATCCAGTTCGATGTAACCCACTCGTGCACCCAACTGATCTTCAGCATCTTTTACTT
TCACCAGCGTTTCTGGGTGAGCAAAAACAGGAAGGCAAAATGCCGCAAAAAAGGGAATAAGGGCGACACG
GAAATGTTGAATACTCATACTCTTCCTTTTTCAATATTATTGAAGCATTTATCAGGGTTATTGTCTCATG
AGCGGATACATATTTGAATGTATTTAGAAAAATAAACAAATAGGGGTTCCGCGCACATTTCCCCGAAAAG
TGCCACCTGACGTCTAAGAAACCATTATTATCATGACATTAACCTATAAAAATAGGCGTATCACGAGGCC
CTTTCGTC
